Addgene plasmid #186007: NSP13-1x-BioID2 pBabe-puro (SARS-CoV-2)
Purpose: Expresses SARS-CoV-2 NSP13 fused to BioID2 and HA tag
Depositing lab: Kyle Roux. Depositing organization: Sanford Research. Publication: A BioID-Derived Proximity Interactome for SARS-CoV-2 Proteins. May DG, Martin-Sancho L, Anschau V, Liu S, Chrisopulos RJ, Scott KL, Halfmann CT, Diaz Pena R, Pratt D, Campos AR, Roux KJ. Viruses. 2022 Mar 15;14(3). pii: v14030611. doi: 10.3390/v14030611. PubMed 35337019.
Backbone
  Vector backbone: pBabe-puro
  Vector type: Mammalian Expression, Retroviral
  Selectable markers: Puromycin
Growth in bacteria
  Bacterial resistance: Ampicillin, 100 μg/mL
  Growth temperature: 37°C
  Growth strain: NEB Stable
  Copy number: Unknown
Gene/Insert
  Gene/Insert name: SARS-CoV-2 NSP13
  Species: SARS-CoV-2
  Entrez Gene: ORF1ab (a.k.a. GU280_gp01)
  Promoter: LTR
  Tag / fusion protein: BioID2 (C terminal on insert); HA (C terminal on insert)
  Cloning method: Restriction Enzyme; 5′ cloning site BamHI (not destroyed); 3′ cloning site EcoRI (not destroyed)
  Sequencing primers: 5′ pBabeF
Terms and licenses: Academic/Nonprofit Terms; Industry Terms: Not Available to Industry
How to cite: NSP13-1x-BioID2 pBabe-puro (SARS-CoV-2) was a gift from Kyle Roux (Addgene plasmid # 186007)
