[The description below was written by a language model from this plasmid's Addgene catalogue record and pLannotate feature annotations shown in this document.]
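Description:
NSP13-1x-BioID2 pBabe-puro is a Moloney murine leukemia virus-based retroviral expression plasmid built on the pBabe-puro backbone for delivering a SARS-CoV-2 NSP13 proximity-labelling bait into mammalian cells. It is maintained in E. coli through a high-copy ColE1/pUC-type origin and an ampicillin resistance gene (β-lactamase with its own promoter). Between the two viral LTRs lie a packaging signal (Ψ) and a truncated gag segment lacking its start codon. Together these allow the transcribed vector RNA to be encapsidated when gag, pol and env are supplied in trans by a packaging cell line, giving stable integration in transduced cells.

The 5′ LTR serves as the promoter for the fusion protein. The NSP13 coding region, a fragment of the ORF1ab replicase polyprotein, was cloned between BamHI and EcoRI sites. The automated annotation matches it by homology to the SARS-CoV replicase entry, and the methyltransferase text attached to that hit describes a different part of the polyprotein rather than NSP13. NSP13 is fused at its C terminus to BioID2, the promiscuous R40G mutant of the Aquifex aeolicus biotin ligase, and, according to the catalogue record, to an HA epitope tag, which is not separately annotated in the feature table. The meaning of "1x" in the name is not stated in the record. Downstream, an SV40 enhancer/early promoter drives puromycin N-acetyltransferase, allowing selection of transduced cells.

In cells, the fusion biotinylates proteins near NSP13, which can then be captured and identified. The plasmid was made as part of a BioID-based proximity interactome survey of SARS-CoV-2 proteins.
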