Features (pLannotate 1.2.2; 13 found; start..end, strand, type, name):
      8..477     +  LTR            LTR: long terminal repeat from Moloney murine leukemia virus
    601..875     +  misc_feature   MESV Ψ (fragment): packaging signal of murine embryonic stem cell virus
    942..1358    +  CDS            gag (truncated): truncated Moloney murine leukemia virus (MMLV) gag gene lacking the start codon
   1378..3180    +  CDS            rep (fragment): R1AB_SARS - Experimental evidence at protein level: Swiss-Prot protein existence level 1. [2'-O-methyltransferase]: Methyltransferase that mediates mRNA cap 2'-O-ribose methylation to the 5'-cap structure of viral mRNAs. N7-methyl guanosine cap is a prerequisite for binding of nsp16. Therefore plays an essential role in viral mRNAs cap methylation which is essential to evade immune system. From Severe acute respiratory syndrome coronavirus (SARS-CoV).
   3208..3903    +  CDS            BioID2: promiscuous R40G mutant of a biotin protein ligase from Aquifex aeolicus (Kim et al., 2016)
   3950..4279    +  promoter       SV40 promoter: SV40 enhancer and early promoter
   4289..4888    +  CDS            PuroR: puromycin N-acetyltransferase; pac from Streptomyces alboniger; confers resistance to puromycin
   4987..5108    +  LTR            3' LTR (ΔU3) (fragment): self-inactivating 3' long terminal repeat (LTR) from Moloney murine leukemia virus
   5109..5578    +  LTR            LTR: long terminal repeat from Moloney murine leukemia virus
   5644..5696    -  CDS            lacI (fragment): lac repressor; lacI; The lac repressor binds to the lac operator to inhibit transcription in E. coli. This inhibition can be relieved by adding lactose or isopropyl-β-D-thiogalactopyranoside (IPTG).
   5879..6467    -  rep_origin     ori: high-copy-number ColE1/pMB1/pBR322/pUC origin of replication
   6627..7487    -  CDS            AmpR: β-lactamase; bla; confers resistance to ampicillin, carbenicillin, and related antibiotics
   7488..7592    -  promoter       AmpR promoter: bla
>Addgene plasmid #186007 | NSP13-1x-BioID2 pBabe-puro (SARS-CoV-2) | addgene full sequence | sequence record 364400 | Addgene NGS Result
CTGCAGCCTGAATATGGGCCAAACAGGATATCTGTGGTAAGCAGTTCCTGCCCCGGCTCAGGGCCAAGAA
CAGATGGAACAGCTGAATATGGGCCAAACAGGATATCTGTGGTAAGCAGTTCCTGCCCCGGCTCAGGGCC
AAGAACAGATGGTCCCCAGATGCGGTCCAGCCCTCAGCAGTTTCTAGAGAACCATCAGATGTTTCCAGGG
TGCCCCAAGGACCTGAAATGACCCTGTGCCTTATTTGAACTAACCAATCAGTTCGCTTCTCGCTTCTGTT
CGCGCGCTTCTGCTCCCCGAGCTCAATAAAAGAGCCCACAACCCCTCACTCGGGGCGCCAGTCCTCCGAT
TGACTGAGTCGCCCGGGTACCCGTGTATCCAATAAACCCTCTTGCAGTTGCATCCGACTTGTGGTCTCGC
TGTTCCTTGGGAGGGTCTCCTCTGAGTGATTGACTACCCGTCAGCGGGGGTCTTTCATTTGGGGGCTCGT
CCGGGATCGGGAGACCCCTGCCCAGGGACCACCGACCCACCACCGGGAGGCAAGCTGGCCAGCAACTTAT
CTGTGTCTGTCCGATTGTCTAGTGTCTATGACTGATTTTATGCGCCTGCGTCGGTACTAGTTAGCTAACT
AGCTCTGTATCTGGCGGACCCGTGGTGGAACTGACGAGTTCTGAACACCCGGCCGCAACCCTGGGAGACG
TCCCAGGGACTTTGGGGGCCGTTTTTGTGGCCCGACCTGAGGAAGGGAGTCGATGTGGAATCCGACCCCG
TCAGGATATGTGGTTCTGGTAGGAGACGAGAACCTAAAACAGTTCCCGCCTCCGTCTGAATTTTTGCTTT
CGGTTTGGAACCGAAGCCGCGCGTCTTGTCTGCTGCAGCGCTGCAGCATCGTTCTGTGTTGTCTCTGTCT
GACTGTGTTTCTGTATTTGTCTGAAAATTAGGGCCAGACTGTTACCACTCCCTTAAGTTTGACCTTAGGT
CACTGGAAAGATGTCGAGCGGATCGCTCACAACCAGTCGGTAGATGTCAAGAAGAGACGTTGGGTTACCT
TCTGCTCTGCAGAATGGCCAACCTTTAACGTCGGATGGCCGCGAGACGGCACCTTTAACCGAGACCTCAT
CACCCAGGTTAAGATCAAGGTCTTTTCACCTGGCCCGCATGGACACCCAGACCAGGTCCCCTACATCGTG
ACCTGGGAAGCCTTGGCTTTTGACCCCCCTCCCTGGGTCAAGCCCTTTGTACACCCTAAGCCTCCGCCTC
CTCTTCCTCCATCCGCCCCGTCTCTCCCCCTTGAACCTCCTCGTTCGACCCCGCCTCGATCCTCCCTTTA
TCCAGCCCTCACTCCTTCTCTAGGCGCCGGCCGGATCCGCCACCATGGCCGTGGGCGCTTGCGTGCTGTG
CAACTCTCAGACCAGCCTGAGATGTGGAGCTTGCATCCGCAGGCCTTTCCTGTGCTGCAAGTGCTGCTAC
GACCACGTGATCAGCACCTCCCACAAGCTGGTGCTGTCCGTGAACCCATACGTGTGCAACGCTCCTGGTT
GTGACGTGACTGACGTGACCCAGCTGTACCTGGGCGGAATGAGCTACTACTGCAAGTCCCACAAGCCCCC
TATCAGCTTCCCACTGTGCGCTAACGGCCAGGTGTTCGGACTGTACAAGAACACCTGCGTGGGCTCCGAC
AACGTGACCGACTTCAACGCCATCGCTACCTGCGACTGGACCAACGCCGGAGACTACATCCTGGCTAACA
CCTGCACCGAAAGGCTGAAGCTGTTCGCCGCTGAGACCCTGAAGGCCACCGAGGAAACCTTCAAGCTGTC
TTACGGTATCGCTACCGTGCGTGAGGTGCTGTCTGACCGCGAACTGCACCTGTCTTGGGAAGTGGGCAAG
CCAAGACCACCCCTGAACCGTAACTACGTGTTCACCGGATACAGGGTGACCAAGAACAGCAAGGTGCAGA
TCGGAGAGTACACCTTCGAAAAGGGAGACTACGGTGACGCCGTGGTGTACAGAGGAACCACCACCTACAA
GCTGAACGTGGGTGACTACTTCGTGCTGACCTCCCACACCGTGATGCCACTGTCTGCTCCCACCCTGGTG
CCTCAGGAACACTACGTGCGCATCACCGGACTGTACCCAACCCTGAACATCTCCGACGAGTTCAGCTCCA
ACGTGGCCAACTACCAGAAAGTGGGCATGCAGAAGTACTCCACCCTGCAGGGACCTCCAGGTACCGGCAA
GTCTCACTTCGCCATCGGTCTGGCTCTGTACTACCCCTCTGCCCGTATCGTGTACACTGCTTGTTCTCAC
GCTGCTGTGGATGCTCTGTGCGAGAAGGCTCTGAAGTACCTGCCTATCGACAAGTGCTCCCGCATCATCC
CAGCCAGAGCTCGTGTGGAATGCTTCGACAAGTTCAAGGTGAACTCTACCCTGGAGCAGTACGTGTTCTG
CACCGTGAACGCCCTGCCTGAAACCACCGCTGACATCGTGGTGTTCGACGAGATCAGCATGGCCACCAAC
TACGACCTGTCTGTGGTGAACGCTAGACTGAGGGCTAAGCACTACGTGTACATCGGTGACCCAGCTCAGC
TGCCTGCTCCTCGTACCCTGCTGACCAAGGGCACCCTGGAGCCAGAATACTTCAACAGCGTGTGCCGCCT
GATGAAGACCATCGGTCCAGACATGTTCCTGGGTACCTGCCGCCGCTGCCCTGCTGAAATCGTGGACACC
GTGTCTGCTCTGGTGTACGACAACAAGCTGAAGGCCCACAAGGACAAGAGCGCCCAGTGCTTCAAGATGT
TCTACAAGGGAGTGATCACCCACGACGTGTCTAGCGCCATCAACAGGCCCCAGATCGGTGTGGTGCGCGA
GTTCCTGACCAGGAACCCCGCCTGGAGAAAGGCCGTGTTCATCTCCCCTTACAACTCTCAGAACGCCGTG
GCTTCCAAGATCCTGGGTCTGCCTACCCAGACCGTGGACTCCTCTCAGGGCTCTGAATACGACTACGTGA
TCTTCACCCAGACCACCGAGACCGCCCACAGCTGCAACGTGAACAGGTTCAACGTGGCCATCACCAGAGC
TAAAGTGGGAATCCTGTGCATCATGAGCGACAGAGACCTGTACGACAAGCTGCAGTTCACCTCCCTGGAG
ATCCCCCGCAGGAACGTGGCTACCCTGCAGACCGGTGGTGGAGGCGGGTCTGAATTCTTCAAGAACCTGA
TCTGGCTGAAGGAGGTGGACAGCACCCAGGAGAGACTGAAGGAGTGGAACGTGAGCTACGGCACCGCCCT
GGTGGCCGACAGACAGACCAAGGGCAGAGGCGGCCTGGGCAGAAAGTGGCTGAGCCAGGAGGGCGGCCTG
TACTTCAGCTTCCTGCTGAACCCCAAGGAGTTCGAGAACCTGCTGCAGCTGCCCCTGGTGCTGGGCCTGA
GCGTGAGCGAGGCCCTGGAGGAGATCACCGAGATCCCCTTCAGCCTGAAGTGGCCCAACGACGTGTACTT
CCAGGAGAAGAAGGTGAGCGGCGTGCTGTGCGAGCTGAGCAAGGACAAGCTGATCGTGGGCATCGGCATC
AACGTGAACCAGAGAGAGATCCCCGAGGAGATCAAGGACAGAGCCACCACCCTGTACGAGATCACCGGCA
AGGACTGGGACAGAAAGGAGGTGCTGCTGAAGGTGCTGAAGAGAATCAGCGAGAACCTGAAGAAGTTCAA
GGAGAAGAGCTTCAAGGAGTTCAAGGGCAAGATCGAGAGCAAGATGCTGTACCTGGGCGAGGAGGTGAAG
CTGCTGGGCGAGGGCAAGATCACCGGCAAGCTGGTGGGCCTGAGCGAGAAGGGCGGCGCCCTGATCCTGA
CCGAGGAGGGCATCAAGGAGATCCTGAGCGGCGAGTTCAGCCTGAGAAGAAGCTACCCTTACGATGTACC
GGATTACGCATGAGTCGACCCTGTGGAATGTGTGTCAGTTAGGGTGTGGAAAGTCCCCAGGCTCCCCAGC
AGGCAGAAGTATGCAAAGCATGCATCTCAATTAGTCAGCAACCAGGTGTGGAAAGTCCCCAGGCTCCCCA
GCAGGCAGAAGTATGCAAAGCATGCATCTCAATTAGTCAGCAACCATAGTCCCGCCCCTAACTCCGCCCA
TCCCGCCCCTAACTCCGCCCAGTTCCGCCCATTCTCCGCCCCATGGCTGACTAATTTTTTTTATTTATGC
AGAGGCCGAGGCCGCCTCGGCCTCTGAGCTATTCCAGAAGTAGTGAGGAGGCTTTTTTGGAGGCCTAGGC
TTTTGCAAAAAGCTTACCATGACCGAGTACAAGCCCACGGTGCGCCTCGCCACCCGCGACGACGTCCCCA
GGGCCGTACGCACCCTCGCCGCCGCGTTCGCCGACTACCCCGCCACGCGCCACACCGTCGATCCGGACCG
CCACATCGAGCGGGTCACCGAGCTGCAAGAACTCTTCCTCACGCGCGTCGGGCTCGACATCGGCAAGGTG
TGGGTCGCGGACGACGGCGCCGCGGTGGCGGTCTGGACCACGCCGGAGAGCGTCGAAGCGGGGGCGGTGT
TCGCCGAGATCGGCCCGCGCATGGCCGAGTTGAGCGGTTCCCGGCTGGCCGCGCAGCAACAGATGGAAGG
CCTCCTGGCGCCGCACCGGCCCAAGGAGCCCGCGTGGTTCCTGGCCACCGTCGGCGTCTCGCCCGACCAC
CAGGGCAAGGGTCTGGGCAGCGCCGTCGTGCTCCCCGGAGTGGAGGCGGCCGAGCGCGCCGGGGTGCCCG
CCTTCCTGGAGACCTCCGCGCCCCGCAACCTCCCCTTCTACGAGCGGCTCGGCTTCACCGTCACCGCCGA
CGTCGAGGTGCCCGAAGGACCGCGCACCTGGTGCATGACCCGCAAGCCCGGTGCCTGACGCCCGCCCCAC
GACCCGCAGCGCCCGACCGAAAGGAGCGCACGACCCCATGCATCGATAAAATAAAAGATTTTATTTAGTC
TCCAGAAAAAGGGGGGAATGAAAGACCCCACCTGTAGGTTTGGCAAGCTAGCTTAAGTAACGCCATTTTG
CAAGGCATGGAAAAATACATAACTGAGAATAGAGAAGTTCAGATCAAGGTCAGGAACAGATGGAACAGCT
GAATATGGGCCAAACAGGATATCTGTGGTAAGCAGTTCCTGCCCCGGCTCAGGGCCAAGAACAGATGGAA
CAGCTGAATATGGGCCAAACAGGATATCTGTGGTAAGCAGTTCCTGCCCCGGCTCAGGGCCAAGAACAGA
TGGTCCCCAGATGCGGTCCAGCCCTCAGCAGTTTCTAGAGAACCATCAGATGTTTCCAGGGTGCCCCAAG
GACCTGAAATGACCCTGTGCCTTATTTGAACTAACCAATCAGTTCGCTTCTCGCTTCTGTTCGCGCGCTT
CTGCTCCCCGAGCTCAATAAAAGAGCCCACAACCCCTCACTCGGGGCGCCAGTCCTCCGATTGACTGAGT
CGCCCGGGTACCCGTGTATCCAATAAACCCTCTTGCAGTTGCATCCGACTTGTGGTCTCGCTGTTCCTTG
GGAGGGTCTCCTCTGAGTGATTGACTACCCGTCAGCGGGGGTCTTTCACATGCAGCATGTATCAAAATTA
ATTTGGTTTTTTTTCTTAAGTATTTACATTAAATGGCCATAGTTGCATTAATGAATCGGCCAACGCGCGG
GGAGAGGCGGTTTGCGTATTGGGCGCTCTTCCGCTTCCTCGCTCACTGACTCGCTGCGCTCGGTCGTTCG
GCTGCGGCGAGCGGTATCAGCTCACTCAAAGGCGGTAATACGGTTATCCACAGAATCAGGGGATAACGCA
GGAAAGAACATGTGAGCAAAAGGCCAGCAAAAGGCCAGGAACCGTAAAAAGGCCGCGTTGCTGGCGTTTT
TCCATAGGCTCCGCCCCCCTGACGAGCATCACAAAAATCGACGCTCAAGTCAGAGGTGGCGAAACCCGAC
AGGACTATAAAGATACCAGGCGTTTCCCCCTGGAAGCTCCCTCGTGCGCTCTCCTGTTCCGACCCTGCCG
CTTACCGGATACCTGTCCGCCTTTCTCCCTTCGGGAAGCGTGGCGCTTTCTCATAGCTCACGCTGTAGGT
ATCTCAGTTCGGTGTAGGTCGTTCGCTCCAAGCTGGGCTGTGTGCACGAACCCCCCGTTCAGCCCGACCG
CTGCGCCTTATCCGGTAACTATCGTCTTGAGTCCAACCCGGTAAGACACGACTTATCGCCACTGGCAGCA
GCCACTGGTAACAGGATTAGCAGAGCGAGGTATGTAGGCGGTGCTACAGAGTTCTTGAAGTGGTGGCCTA
ACTACGGCTACACTAGAAGAACAGTATTTGGTATCTGCGCTCTGCTGAAGCCAGTTACCTTCGGAAAAAG
AGTTGGTAGCTCTTGATCCGGCAAACAAACCACCGCTGGTAGCGGTGGTTTTTTTGTTTGCAAGCAGCAG
ATTACGCGCAGAAAAAAAGGATCTCAAGAAGATCCTTTGATCTTTTCTACGGGGTCTGACGCTCAGTGGA
ACGAAAACTCACGTTAAGGGATTTTGGTCATGAGATTATCAAAAAGGATCTTCACCTAGATCCTTTTGCG
GCCGCAAATCAATCTAAAGTATATATGAGTAAACTTGGTCTGACAGTTACCAATGCTTAATCAGTGAGGC
ACCTATCTCAGCGATCTGTCTATTTCGTTCATCCATAGTTGCCTGACTCCCCGTCGTGTAGATAACTACG
ATACGGGAGGGCTTACCATCTGGCCCCAGTGCTGCAATGATACCGCGAGACCCACGCTCACCGGCTCCAG
ATTTATCAGCAATAAACCAGCCAGCCGGAAGGGCCGAGCGCAGAAGTGGTCCTGCAACTTTATCCGCCTC
CATCCAGTCTATTAATTGTTGCCGGGAAGCTAGAGTAAGTAGTTCGCCAGTTAATAGTTTGCGCAACGTT
GTTGCCATTGCTACAGGCATCGTGGTGTCACGCTCGTCGTTTGGTATGGCTTCATTCAGCTCCGGTTCCC
AACGATCAAGGCGAGTTACATGATCCCCCATGTTGTGCAAAAAAGCGGTTAGCTCCTTCGGTCCTCCGAT
CGTTGTCAGAAGTAAGTTGGCCGCAGTGTTATCACTCATGGTTATGGCAGCACTGCATAATTCTCTTACT
GTCATGCCATCCGTAAGATGCTTTTCTGTGACTGGTGAGTACTCAACCAAGTCATTCTGAGAATAGTGTA
TGCGGCGACCGAGTTGCTCTTGCCCGGCGTCAATACGGGATAATACCGCGCCACATAGCAGAACTTTAAA
AGTGCTCATCATTGGAAAACGTTCTTCGGGGCGAAAACTCTCAAGGATCTTACCGCTGTTGAGATCCAGT
TCGATGTAACCCACTCGTGCACCCAACTGATCTTCAGCATCTTTTACTTTCACCAGCGTTTCTGGGTGAG
CAAAAACAGGAAGGCAAAATGCCGCAAAAAAGGGAATAAGGGCGACACGGAAATGTTGAATACTCATACT
CTTCCTTTTTCAATATTATTGAAGCATTTATCAGGGTTATTGTCTCATGAGCGGATACATATTTGAATGT
ATTTAGAAAAATAAACAAATAGGGGTTCCGCGCACATTTCCCCGAAAAGTGCCAC
